LOCUS       18 9000 bp DNA circular 02-MAR-2016
FEATURES             Location/Qualifiers
     misc_feature    304..820
                     /note="CMV promoter"
     Promoter        863..881
                     /gene="T7 prom"
     misc_feature    969..1093
                     /note="attR1"
     misc_feature    1202..1862
                     /note="Chloramphenicol resistance"
     misc_feature    2203..2508
                     /note="ccdB"
     misc_feature    2549..2673
                     /note="attR2"
     Rep_Origin      4718..5024
                     /gene="f1 origin"
     Regulatory_Seq  5134..5369
                     /gene="SV40ER reg"
     Promoter        5156..5424
                     /gene="SV40 prom"
     Promoter        5276..5477
                     /gene="SV40 prom"
     Rep_Origin      5323..5400
                     /gene="SV40 origin"
     Marker          5526..6543
                     /gene="hygroB marker"
     Promoter        6895..6924
                     /gene="lac prom"
     Rep_Origin      7233..7849
                     /gene="pBR322 origin"
     Marker          8004..8864
                     /gene="amp marker"
     Promoter        8906..8934
                     /gene="amp prom"
     Reporter        2741..4387
                     /gene="fLuc reporter"
     insert          2736..4387
                     /source="pGL3-control"
                     /type="BP AttB Insert"
     source          1..9000
                     /dnas_title="18 pcDNA31-ccdB-GSlinker-Firefly luciferase"
ORIGIN
        1 gacggatcgg gagatctccc gatcccctat ggtgcactct cagtacaatc tgctctgatg
       61 ccgcatagtt aagccagtat ctgctccctg cttgtgtgtt ggaggtcgct gagtagtgcg
      121 cgagcaaaat ttaagctaca acaaggcaag gcttgaccga caattgcatg aagaatctgc
      181 ttagggttag gcgttttgcg ctgcttcgcg atgtacgggc cagatatacg cgttgacatt
      241 gattattgac tagttattaa tagtaatcaa ttacggggtc attagttcat agcccatata
      301 tggagttccg cgttacataa cttacggtaa atggcccgcc tggctgaccg cccaacgacc
      361 cccgcccatt gacgtcaata atgacgtatg ttcccatagt aacgccaata gggactttcc
      421 attgacgtca atgggtggag tatttacggt aaactgccca cttggcagta catcaagtgt
      481 atcatatgcc aagtacgccc cctattgacg tcaatgacgg taaatggccc gcctggcatt
      541 atgcccagta catgacctta tgggactttc ctacttggca gtacatctac gtattagtca
      601 tcgctattac catggtgatg cggttttggc agtacatcaa tgggcgtgga tagcggtttg
      661 actcacgggg atttccaagt ctccacccca ttgacgtcaa tgggagtttg ttttggcacc
      721 aaaatcaacg ggactttcca aaatgtcgta acaactccgc cccattgacg caaatgggcg
      781 gtaggcgtgt acggtgggag gtctatataa gcagagctct ctggctaact agagaaccca
      841 ctgcttactg gcttatcgaa attaatacga ctcactatag ggagacccaa gctggctagc
      901 gtttaaactt aagcttggta ccgagctcgg atccactagt ccagtgtggt ggaattctgc
      961 agatATCAAC AAGTTTGTAC AAAAAAGCTG AACGAGAAAC GTAAAATGAT ATAAATATCA
     1021 ATATATTAAA TTAGATTTTG CATAAAAAAC AGACTACATA ATACTGTAAA ACACAACATA
     1081 TCCAGTCACT ATGGCGGCCG CATTAGGCAC CCCAGGCTTT ACACTTTATG CTTCCGGCTC
     1141 GTATAATGTG TGGATTTTGA GTTAGGATCC GTCGAGATTT TCAGGAGCTA AGGAAGCTAA
     1201 AATGGAGAAA AAAATCACTG GATATACCAC CGTTGATATA TCCCAATGGC ATCGTAAAGA
     1261 ACATTTTGAG GCATTTCAGT CAGTTGCTCA ATGTACCTAT AACCAGACCG TTCAGCTGGA
     1321 TATTACGGCC TTTTTAAAGA CCGTAAAGAA AAATAAGCAC AAGTTTTATC CGGCCTTTAT
     1381 TCACATTCTT GCCCGCCTGA TGAATGCTCA TCCGGAATTC CGTATGGCAA TGAAAGACGG
     1441 TGAGCTGGTG ATATGGGATA GTGTTCACCC TTGTTACACC GTTTTCCATG AGCAAACTGA
     1501 AACGTTTTCA TCGCTCTGGA GTGAATACCA CGACGATTTC CGGCAGTTTC TACACATATA
     1561 TTCGCAAGAT GTGGCGTGTT ACGGTGAAAA CCTGGCCTAT TTCCCTAAAG GGTTTATTGA
     1621 GAATATGTTT TTCGTCTCAG CCAATCCCTG GGTGAGTTTC ACCAGTTTTG ATTTAAACGT
     1681 GGCCAATATG GACAACTTCT TCGCCCCCGT TTTCACCATG GGCAAATATT ATACGCAAGG
     1741 CGACAAGGTG CTGATGCCGC TGGCGATTCA GGTTCATCAT GCCGTTTGTG ATGGCTTCCA
     1801 TGTCGGCAGA ATGCTTAATG AATTACAACA GTACTGCGAT GAGTGGCAGG GCGGGGCGTA
     1861 AAGATCTGGA TCCGGCTTAC TAAAAGCCAG ATAACAGTAT GCGTATTTGC GCGCTGATTT
     1921 TTGCGGTATA AGAATATATA CTGATATGTA TACCCGAAGT ATGTCAAAAA GAGGTATGCT
     1981 ATGAAGCAGC GTATTACAGT GACAGTTGAC AGCGACAGCT ATCAGTTGCT CAAGGCATAT
     2041 ATGATGTCAA TATCTCCGGT CTGGTAAGCA CAACCATGCA GAATGAAGCC CGTCGTCTGC
     2101 GTGCCGAACG CTGGAAAGCG GAAAATCAGG AAGGGATGGC TGAGGTCGCC CGGTTTATTG
     2161 AAATGAACGG CTCTTTTGCT GACGAGAACA GGGGCTGGTG AAATGCAGTT TAAGGTTTAC
     2221 ACCTATAAAA GAGAGAGCCG TTATCGTCTG TTTGTGGATG TACAGAGTGA TATTATTGAC
     2281 ACGCCCGGGC GACGGATGGT GATCCCCCTG GCCAGTGCAC GTCTGCTGTC AGATAAAGTC
     2341 TCCCGTGAAC TTTACCCGGT GGTGCATATC GGGGATGAAA GCTGGCGCAT GATGACCACC
     2401 GATATGGCCA GTGTGCCGGT CTCCGTTATC GGGGAAGAAG TGGCTGATCT CAGCCACCGC
     2461 GAAAATGACA TCAAAAACGC CATTAACCTG ATGTTCTGGG GAATATAAAT GTCAGGCTCC
     2521 CTTATACACA GCCAGTCTGC AGGTCGACCA TAGTGACTGG ATATGTTGTG TTTTACAGTA
     2581 TTATGTAGTC TGTTTTTTAT GCAAAATCTA ATTTAATATA TTGATATTTA TATCATTTTA
     2641 CGTTTCTCGT TCAGCTTTCT TGTACAAAGT GGTTGATatc cagcacagtg gcggccgcTC
     2701 GAGTGGCTCG GGCTCGACCT CGGGCTCGGG CAAAACCGGT gaagacgcca aaaacataaa
     2761 gaaaggcccg gcgccattct atccgctgga agatggaacc gctggagagc aactgcataa
     2821 ggctatgaag agatacgccc tggttcctgg aacaattgct tttacagatg cacatatcga
     2881 ggtggacatc acttacgctg agtacttcga aatgtccgtt cggttggcag aagctatgaa
     2941 acgatatggg ctgaatacaa atcacagaat cgtcgtatgc agtgaaaact ctcttcaatt
     3001 ctttatgccg gtgttgggcg cgttatttat cggagttgca gttgcgcccg cgaacgacat
     3061 ttataatgaa cgtgaattgc tcaacagtat gggcatttcg cagcctaccg tggtgttcgt
     3121 ttccaaaaag gggttgcaaa aaattttgaa cgtgcaaaaa aagctcccaa tcatccaaaa
     3181 aattattatc atggattcta aaacggatta ccagggattt cagtcgatgt acacgttcgt
     3241 cacatctcat ctacctcccg gttttaatga atacgatttt gtgccagagt ccttcgatag
     3301 ggacaagaca attgcactga tcatgaactc ctctggatct actggtctgc ctaaaggtgt
     3361 cgctctgcct catagaactg cctgcgtgag attctcgcat gccagagatc ctatttttgg
     3421 caatcaaatc attccggata ctgcgatttt aagtgttgtt ccattccatc acggttttgg
     3481 aatgtttact acactcggat atttgatatg tggatttcga gtcgtcttaa tgtatagatt
     3541 tgaagaagag ctgtttctga ggagccttca ggattacaag attcaaagtg cgctgctggt
     3601 gccaacccta ttctccttct tcgccaaaag cactctgatt gacaaatacg atttatctaa
     3661 tttacacgaa attgcttctg gtggcgctcc cctctctaag gaagtcgggg aagcggttgc
     3721 caagaggttc catctgccag gtatcaggca aggatatggg ctcactgaga ctacatcagc
     3781 tattctgatt acacccgagg gggatgataa accgggcgcg gtcggtaaag ttgttccatt
     3841 ttttgaagcg aaggttgtgg atctggatac cgggaaaacg ctgggcgtta atcaaagagg
     3901 cgaactgtgt gtgagaggtc ctatgattat gtccggttat gtaaacaatc cggaagcgac
     3961 caacgccttg attgacaagg atggatggct acattctgga gacatagctt actgggacga
     4021 agacgaacac ttcttcatcg ttgaccgcct gaagtctctg attaagtaca aaggctatca
     4081 ggtggctccc gctgaattgg aatccatctt gctccaacac cccaacatct tcgacgcagg
     4141 tgtcgcaggt cttcccgacg atgacgccgg tgaacttccc gccgccgttg ttgttttgga
     4201 gcacggaaag acgatgacgg aaaaagagat cgtggattac gtcgccagtc aagtaacaac
     4261 cgcgaaaaag ttgcgcggag gagttgtgtt tgtggacgaa gtaccgaaag gtcttaccgg
     4321 aaaactcgac gcaagaaaaa tcagagagat cctcataaag gccaagaagg gcggaaagat
     4381 cgccgtgtag tctagaaatt GGCCcgttta aacccgctga tcagcctcga ctgtgccttc
     4441 tagttgccag ccatctgttg tttgcccctc ccccgtgcct tccttgaccc tggaaggtgc
     4501 cactcccact gtcctttcct aataaaatga ggaaattgca tcgcattgtc tgagtaggtg
     4561 tcattctatt ctggggggtg gggtggggca ggacagcaag ggggaggatt gggaagacaa
     4621 tagcaggcat gctggggatg cggtgggctc tatggcttct gaggcggaaa gaaccagctg
     4681 gggctctagg gggtatcccc nnnnnnnnnn nnnnnnnnnn nnnnnnnnnn nnnnnnnnnn
     4741 nnnnnnnnnn nnnnnnnnnn nnnnnnnnnn nnnnnnnnnn nnnnnnnnnn nnnnnnnnnn
     4801 nnnnnnnnnn nnnnnnnnnn nnnncnnnnn nnnnnnnnnn nnnnnnnnnn nnnnnnnnnn
     4861 nnnnnnnnnn nnnnnnnnnn nnnnnnnnnn nnnnnnnnnn nnnnnnnnnn nnnnnnannn
     4921 nnnnnnnnnn nnnnnnnnnn nnnnnnnnnn nnnnnnnnnn nnnnnncctt tgacgttgga
     4981 gtccacgttc tttnnnnnnn nnnnnnnnnn nnnnnnnnnn nnnnnnnnnn accctatctc
     5041 ggtctattct tttgatttat aagggatttt gccgatttcg gcctattggt taaaaaatga
     5101 gctgatttaa caaaaattta acgcgaatta attctgtgga atgtgtgtca gttagggtgt
     5161 ggaaagtccc caggctcccc agcaggcaga agtatgcaaa gcatgcatct caattagtca
     5221 gcaaccaggt gtggaaagtc cccaggctcc ccagcaggca gaagtatgca aagcatgcat
     5281 ctcaattagt cagcaaccat agtcccgccc ctaactccgc ccatcccgcc cctaactccg
     5341 cccagttccg cccattctcc gccccatggc tgactaattt tttttattta tgcagaggcc
     5401 gaggccgcct ctgcctctga gctattccag aagtagtgag gaggcttttt tggaggccta
     5461 ggcttttgca aaaagctccc gggagcttgt atatccattt tcggatctga tcagcacgtg
     5521 atgaaaaagc ctgaactcac cgcgacgtct gtcgagaagt ttctgatcga aaagttcgac
     5581 agcgtctccg acctgatgca gctctcggag ggcgaagaat ctcgtgcttt cagcttcgat
     5641 gtaggagggc gtggatatgt cctgcgggta aatagctgcg ccgatggttt ctacaaagat
     5701 cgttatgttt atcggcactt tgcatcggcc gcgctcccga ttccggaagt gcttgacatt
     5761 ggggaattca gcgagagcct gacctattgc atctcccgcc gtgcacaggg tgtcacgttg
     5821 caagacctgc ctgaaaccga actgcccgct gttctgcagc cggtcgcgga ggccatggat
     5881 gcgatcgctg cggccgatct tagccagacg agcgggttcg gcccattcgg accgcaagga
     5941 atcggtcaat acactacatg gcgtgatttc atatgcgcga ttgctgatcc ccatgtgtat
     6001 cactggcaaa ctgtgatgga cgacaccgtc agtgcgtccg tcgcgcaggc tctcgatgag
     6061 ctgatgcttt gggccgagga ctgccccgaa gtccggcacc tcgtgcacgc ggatttcggc
     6121 tccaacaatg tcctgacgga caatggccgc ataacagcgg tcattgactg gagcgaggcg
     6181 atgttcgggg attcccaata cgaggtcgcc aacatcttct tctggaggcc gtggttggct
     6241 tgtatggagc agcagacgcg ctacttcgag cggaggcatc cggagcttgc aggatcgccg
     6301 cggctccggg cgtatatgct ccgcattggt cttgaccaac tctatcagag cttggttgac
     6361 ggcaatttcg atgatgcagc ttgggcgcag ggtcgatgcg acgcaatcgt ccgatccgga
     6421 gccgggactg tcgggcgtac acaaatcgcc cgcagaagcg cggccgtctg gaccgatggc
     6481 tgtgtagaag tactcgccga tagtggaaac cgacgcccca gcactcgtcc gagggcaaag
     6541 gaatagcacg tgctacgaga tttcgattcc accgccgcct tctatgaaag gttgggcttc
     6601 ggaatcgttt tccgggacgc cggctggatg atcctccagc gcggggatct catgctggag
     6661 ttcttcgccc accccaactt gtttattgca gcttataatg gttacaaata aagcaatagc
     6721 atcacaaatt tcacaaataa agcatttttt tcactgcatt ctagttgtgg tttgtccaaa
     6781 ctcatcaatg tatcttatca tgtctgtata ccgtcgacct ctagctagag cttggcgtaa
     6841 tcatggtcat agctgtttcc tgtgtgaaat tgttatccgc tcacaattcc acacaacata
     6901 cgagccggaa gcataaagtg taaagcctgg ggtgcctaat gagtgagcta actcacatta
     6961 attgcgttgc gctcactgcc cgctttccag tcgggaaacc tgtcgtgcca gctgcattaa
     7021 tgaatcggcc aacgcgcggg gagaggcggt ttgcgtattg ggcgctcttc cgcttcctcg
     7081 ctcactgact cgctgcgctc ggtcgttcgg ctgcggcgag cggtatcagc tcactcaaag
     7141 gcggtaatac ggttatccac agaatcaggg gataacgcag gaaagaacat gtgagcaaaa
     7201 ggccagcaaa aggccaggaa ccgtaaaaag gccgcgttgc tggcgttttt ccataggctc
     7261 cgcccccctg acgagcatca caaaaatcga cgctcaagtc agaggtggcg aaacccgaca
     7321 ggactataaa gataccaggc gtttccccct ggaagctccc tcgtgcgctc tcctgttccg
     7381 accctgccgc ttaccggata cctgtccgcc tttctccctt cgggaagcgt ggcgctttct
     7441 catagctcac gctgtaggta tctcagttcg gtgtaggtcg ttcgctccaa gctgggctgt
     7501 gtgcacgaac cccccgttca gcccgaccgc tgcgccttat ccggtaacta tcgtcttgag
     7561 tccaacccgg taagacacga cttatcgcca ctggcagcag ccactggtaa caggattagc
     7621 agagcgaggt atgtaggcgg tgctacagag ttcttgaagt ggtggcctaa ctacggctac
     7681 actagaagaa cagtatttgg tatctgcgct ctgctgaagc cagttacctt cggaaaaaga
     7741 gttggtagct cttgatccgg caaacaaacc accgctggta gcggtttttt tgtttgcaag
     7801 cagcagatta cgcgcagaaa aaaaggatct caagaagatc ctttgatctt ttctacgggg
     7861 tctgacgctc agtggaacga aaactcacgt taagggattt tggtcatgag attatcaaaa
     7921 aggatcttca cctagatcct tttaaattaa aaatgaagtt ttaaatcaat ctaaagtata
     7981 tatgagtaaa cttggtctga cagttaccaa tgcttaatca gtgaggcacc tatctcagcg
     8041 atctgtctat ttcgttcatc catagttgcc tgactccccg tcgtgtagat aactacgata
     8101 cgggagggct taccatctgg ccccagtgct gcaatgatac cgcgagaccc acgctcaccg
     8161 gctccagatt tatcagcaat aaaccagcca gccggaaggg ccgagcgcag aagtggtcct
     8221 gcaactttat ccgcctccat ccagtctatt aattgttgcc gggaagctag agtaagtagt
     8281 tcgccagtta atagtttgcg caacgttgtt gccattgcta caggcatcgt ggtgtcacgc
     8341 tcgtcgtttg gtatggcttc attcagctcc ggttcccaac gatcaaggcg agttacatga
     8401 tcccccatgt tgtgcaaaaa agcggttagc tccttcggtc ctccgatcgt tgtcagaagt
     8461 aagttggccg cagtgttatc actcatggtt atggcagcac tgcataattc tcttactgtc
     8521 atgccatccg taagatgctt ttctgtgact ggtgagtact caaccaagtc attctgagaa
     8581 tagtgtatgc ggcgaccgag ttgctcttgc ccggcgtcaa tacgggataa taccgcgcca
     8641 catagcagaa ctttaaaagt gctcatcatt ggaaaacgtt cttcggggcg aaaactctca
     8701 aggatcttac cgctgttgag atccagttcg atgtaaccca ctcgtgcacc caactgatct
     8761 tcagcatctt ttactttcac cagcgtttct gggtgagcaa aaacaggaag gcaaaatgcc
     8821 gcaaaaaagg gaataagggc gacacggaaa tgttgaatac tcatactctt cctttttcaa
     8881 tattattgaa gcatttatca gggttattgt ctcatgagcg gatacatatt tgaatgtatt
     8941 tagaaaaata aacaaatagg ggttccgcgc acatttcccc gaaaagtgcc acctgacgtc
//
