>Addgene plasmid #87066 | pcDNA3.1-ccdB-Firefly | addgene full sequence | sequence record 190852 | Addgene NGS Result
GGATGGTGATCCCCCTGGCCAGTGCACGTCTGCTGTCAGATAAAGTCTCCCGTGAACTTTACCCGGTGGT
GCATATCGGGGATGAAAGCTGGCGCATGATGACCACCGATATGGCCAGTGTGCCGGTCTCCGTTATCGGG
GAAGAAGTGGCTGATCTCAGCCACCGCGAAAATGACATCAAAAACGCCATTAACCTGATGTTCTGGGGAA
TATAAATGTCAGGCTCCCTTATACACAGCCAGTCTGCAGGTCGACCATAGTGACTGGATATGTTGTGTTT
TACAGTATTATGTAGTCTGTTTTTTATGCAAAATCTAATTTAATATATTGATATTTATATCATTTTACGT
TTCTCGTTCAGCTTTCTTGTACAAAGTGGTTGATATCCAGCACAGTGGCGGCCGCTCGAGTGGCTCGGGC
TCGACCTCGGGCTCGGGCAAAACCGGTGAAGACGCCAAAAACATAAAGAAAGGCCCGGCGCCATTCTATC
CGCTGGAAGATGGAACCGCTGGAGAGCAACTGCATAAGGCTATGAAGAGATACGCCCTGGTTCCTGGAAC
AATTGCTTTTACAGATGCACATATCGAGGTGGACATCACTTACGCTGAGTACTTCGAAATGTCCGTTCGG
TTGGCAGAAGCTATGAAACGATATGGGCTGAATACAAATCACAGAATCGTCGTATGCAGTGAAAACTCTC
TTCAATTCTTTATGCCGGTGTTGGGCGCGTTATTTATCGGAGTTGCAGTTGCGCCCGCGAACGACATTTA
TAATGAACGTGAATTGCTCAACAGTATGGGCATTTCGCAGCCTACCGTGGTGTTCGTTTCCAAAAAGGGG
TTGCAAAAAATTTTGAACGTGCAAAAAAAGCTCCCAATCATCCAAAAAATTATTATCATGGATTCTAAAA
CGGATTACCAGGGATTTCAGTCGATGTACACGTTCGTCACATCTCATCTACCTCCCGGTTTTAATGAATA
CGATTTTGTGCCAGAGTCCTTCGATAGGGACAAGACAATTGCACTGATCATGAACTCCTCTGGATCTACT
GGTCTGCCTAAAGGTGTCGCTCTGCCTCATAGAACTGCCTGCGTGAGATTCTCGCATGCCAGAGATCCTA
TTTTTGGCAATCAAATCATTCCGGATACTGCGATTTTAAGTGTTGTTCCATTCCATCACGGTTTTGGAAT
GTTTACTACACTCGGATATTTGATATGTGGATTTCGAGTCGTCTTAATGTATAGATTTGAAGAAGAGCTG
TTTCTGAGGAGCCTTCAGGATTACAAGATTCAAAGTGCGCTGCTGGTGCCAACCCTATTCTCCTTCTTCG
CCAAAAGCACTCTGATTGACAAATACGATTTATCTAATTTACACGAAATTGCTTCTGGTGGCGCTCCCCT
CTCTAAGGAAGTCGGGGAAGCGGTTGCCAAGAGGTTCCATCTGCCAGGTATCAGGCAAGGATATGGGCTC
ACTGAGACTACATCAGCTATTCTGATTACACCCGAGGGGGATGATAAACCGGGCGCGGTCGGTAAAGTTG
TTCCATTTTTTGAAGCGAAGGTTGTGGATCTGGATACCGGGAAAACGCTGGGCGTTAATCAAAGAGGCGA
ACTGTGTGTGAGAGGTCCTATGATTATGTCCGGTTATGTAAACAATCCGGAAGCGACCAACGCCTTGATT
GACAAGGATGGATGGCTACATTCTGGAGACATAGCTTACTGGGACGAAGACGAACACTTCTTCATCGTTG
ACCGCCTGAAGTCTCTGATTAAGTACAAAGGCTATCAGGTGGCTCCCGCTGAATTGGAATCCATCTTGCT
CCAACACCCCAACATCTTCGACGCAGGTGTCGCAGGTCTTCCCGACGATGACGCCGGTGAACTTCCCGCC
GCCGTTGTTGTTTTGGAGCACGGAAAGACGATGACGGAAAAAGAGATCGTGGATTACGTCGCCAGTCAAG
TAACAACCGCGAAAAAGTTGCGCGGAGGAGTTGTGTTTGTGGACGAAGTACCGAAAGGTCTTACCGGAAA
ACTCGACGCAAGAAAAATCAGAGAGATCCTCATAAAGGCCAAGAAGGGCGGAAAGATCGCCGTGTAGTCT
AGAAATTGGCCCGTTTAAACCCGCTGATCAGCCTCGACTGTGCCTTCTAGTTGCCAGCCATCTGTTGTTT
GCCCCTCCCCCGTGCCTTCCTTGACCCTGGAAGGTGCCACTCCCACTGTCCTTTCCTAATAAAATGAGGA
AATTGCATCGCATTGTCTGAGTAGGTGTCATTCTATTCTGGGGGGTGGGGTGGGGCAGGACAGCAAGGGG
GAGGATTGGGAAGACAATAGCAGGCATGCTGGGGATGCGGTGGGCTCTATGGCTTCTGAGGCGGAAAGAA
CCAGCTGGGGCTCTAGGGGGTATCCCC
[124 nt withheld, positions 2408-2531]
C
[91 nt withheld, positions 2533-2623]
A
[49 nt withheld, positions 2625-2673]
CCTTTGACGTTGGAGTCCACGTTCTTT
[37 nt withheld, positions 2701-2737]
ACCCTATCTCGGTCTATTCTTTTGATTTATAAGGGATTTTGCCGATTTCGGCCTATTGGTTAAAAAATGA
GCTGATTTAACAAAAATTTAACGCGAATTAATTCTGTGGAATGTGTGTCAGTTAGGGTGTGGAAAGTCCC
CAGGCTCCCCAGCAGGCAGAAGTATGCAAAGCATGCATCTCAATTAGTCAGCAACCAGGTGTGGAAAGTC
CCCAGGCTCCCCAGCAGGCAGAAGTATGCAAAGCATGCATCTCAATTAGTCAGCAACCATAGTCCCGCCC
CTAACTCCGCCCATCCCGCCCCTAACTCCGCCCAGTTCCGCCCATTCTCCGCCCCATGGCTGACTAATTT
TTTTTATTTATGCAGAGGCCGAGGCCGCCTCTGCCTCTGAGCTATTCCAGAAGTAGTGAGGAGGCTTTTT
TGGAGGCCTAGGCTTTTGCAAAAAGCTCCCGGGAGCTTGTATATCCATTTTCGGATCTGATCAGCACGTG
ATGAAAAAGCCTGAACTCACCGCGACGTCTGTCGAGAAGTTTCTGATCGAAAAGTTCGACAGCGTCTCCG
ACCTGATGCAGCTCTCGGAGGGCGAAGAATCTCGTGCTTTCAGCTTCGATGTAGGAGGGCGTGGATATGT
CCTGCGGGTAAATAGCTGCGCCGATGGTTTCTACAAAGATCGTTATGTTTATCGGCACTTTGCATCGGCC
GCGCTCCCGATTCCGGAAGTGCTTGACATTGGGGAATTCAGCGAGAGCCTGACCTATTGCATCTCCCGCC
GTGCACAGGGTGTCACGTTGCAAGACCTGCCTGAAACCGAACTGCCCGCTGTTCTGCAGCCGGTCGCGGA
GGCCATGGATGCGATCGCTGCGGCCGATCTTAGCCAGACGAGCGGGTTCGGCCCATTCGGACCGCAAGGA
ATCGGTCAATACACTACATGGCGTGATTTCATATGCGCGATTGCTGATCCCCATGTGTATCACTGGCAAA
CTGTGATGGACGACACCGTCAGTGCGTCCGTCGCGCAGGCTCTCGATGAGCTGATGCTTTGGGCCGAGGA
CTGCCCCGAAGTCCGGCACCTCGTGCACGCGGATTTCGGCTCCAACAATGTCCTGACGGACAATGGCCGC
ATAACAGCGGTCATTGACTGGAGCGAGGCGATGTTCGGGGATTCCCAATACGAGGTCGCCAACATCTTCT
TCTGGAGGCCGTGGTTGGCTTGTATGGAGCAGCAGACGCGCTACTTCGAGCGGAGGCATCCGGAGCTTGC
AGGATCGCCGCGGCTCCGGGCGTATATGCTCCGCATTGGTCTTGACCAACTCTATCAGAGCTTGGTTGAC
GGCAATTTCGATGATGCAGCTTGGGCGCAGGGTCGATGCGACGCAATCGTCCGATCCGGAGCCGGGACTG
TCGGGCGTACACAAATCGCCCGCAGAAGCGCGGCCGTCTGGACCGATGGCTGTGTAGAAGTACTCGCCGA
TAGTGGAAACCGACGCCCCAGCACTCGTCCGAGGGCAAAGGAATAGCACGTGCTACGAGATTTCGATTCC
ACCGCCGCCTTCTATGAAAGGTTGGGCTTCGGAATCGTTTTCCGGGACGCCGGCTGGATGATCCTCCAGC
GCGGGGATCTCATGCTGGAGTTCTTCGCCCACCCCAACTTGTTTATTGCAGCTTATAATGGTTACAAATA
AAGCAATAGCATCACAAATTTCACAAATAAAGCATTTTTTTCACTGCATTCTAGTTGTGGTTTGTCCAAA
CTCATCAATGTATCTTATCATGTCTGTATACCGTCGACCTCTAGCTAGAGCTTGGCGTAATCATGGTCAT
AGCTGTTTCCTGTGTGAAATTGTTATCCGCTCACAATTCCACACAACATACGAGCCGGAAGCATAAAGTG
TAAAGCCTGGGGTGCCTAATGAGTGAGCTAACTCACATTAATTGCGTTGCGCTCACTGCCCGCTTTCCAG
TCGGGAAACCTGTCGTGCCAGCTGCATTAATGAATCGGCCAACGCGCGGGGAGAGGCGGTTTGCGTATTG
GGCGCTCTTCCGCTTCCTCGCTCACTGACTCGCTGCGCTCGGTCGTTCGGCTGCGGCGAGCGGTATCAGC
TCACTCAAAGGCGGTAATACGGTTATCCACAGAATCAGGGGATAACGCAGGAAAGAACATGTGAGCAAAA
GGCCAGCAAAAGGCCAGGAACCGTAAAAAGGCCGCGTTGCTGGCGTTTTTCCATAGGCTCCGCCCCCCTG
ACGAGCATCACAAAAATCGACGCTCAAGTCAGAGGTGGCGAAACCCGACAGGACTATAAAGATACCAGGC
GTTTCCCCCTGGAAGCTCCCTCGTGCGCTCTCCTGTTCCGACCCTGCCGCTTACCGGATACCTGTCCGCC
TTTCTCCCTTCGGGAAGCGTGGCGCTTTCTCATAGCTCACGCTGTAGGTATCTCAGTTCGGTGTAGGTCG
TTCGCTCCAAGCTGGGCTGTGTGCACGAACCCCCCGTTCAGCCCGACCGCTGCGCCTTATCCGGTAACTA
TCGTCTTGAGTCCAACCCGGTAAGACACGACTTATCGCCACTGGCAGCAGCCACTGGTAACAGGATTAGC
AGAGCGAGGTATGTAGGCGGTGCTACAGAGTTCTTGAAGTGGTGGCCTAACTACGGCTACACTAGAAGAA
CAGTATTTGGTATCTGCGCTCTGCTGAAGCCAGTTACCTTCGGAAAAAGAGTTGGTAGCTCTTGATCCGG
CAAACAAACCACCGCTGGTAGCGGTGGTTTTTTTGTTTGCAAGCAGCAGATTACGCGCAGAAAAAAAGGA
TCTCAAGAAGATCCTTTGATCTTTTCTACGGGGTCTGACGCTCAGTGGAACGAAAACTCACGTTAAGGGA
TTTTGGTCATGAGATTATCAAAAAGGATCTTCACCTAGATCCTTTTAAATTAAAAATGAAGTTTTAAATC
AATCTAAAGTATATATGAGTAAACTTGGTCTGACAGTTACCAATGCTTAATCAGTGAGGCACCTATCTCA
GCGATCTGTCTATTTCGTTCATCCATAGTTGCCTGACTCCCCGTCGTGTAGATAACTACGATACGGGAGG
GCTTACCATCTGGCCCCAGTGCTGCAATGATACCGCGAGACCCACGCTCACCGGCTCCAGATTTATCAGC
AATAAACCAGCCAGCCGGAAGGGCCGAGCGCAGAAGTGGTCCTGCAACTTTATCCGCCTCCATCCAGTCT
ATTAATTGTTGCCGGGAAGCTAGAGTAAGTAGTTCGCCAGTTAATAGTTTGCGCAACGTTGTTGCCATTG
CTACAGGCATCGTGGTGTCACGCTCGTCGTTTGGTATGGCTTCATTCAGCTCCGGTTCCCAACGATCAAG
GCGAGTTACATGATCCCCCATGTTGTGCAAAAAAGCGGTTAGCTCCTTCGGTCCTCCGATCGTTGTCAGA
AGTAAGTTGGCCGCAGTGTTATCACTCATGGTTATGGCAGCACTGCATAATTCTCTTACTGTCATGCCAT
CCGTAAGATGCTTTTCTGTGACTGGTGAGTACTCAACCAAGTCATTCTGAGAATAGTGTATGCGGCGACC
GAGTTGCTCTTGCCCGGCGTCAATACGGGATAATACCGCGCCACATAGCAGAACTTTAAAAGTGCTCATC
ATTGGAAAACGTTCTTCGGGGCGAAAACTCTCAAGGATCTTACCGCTGTTGAGATCCAGTTCGATGTAAC
CCACTCGTGCACCCAACTGATCTTCAGCATCTTTTACTTTCACCAGCGTTTCTGGGTGAGCAAAAACAGG
AAGGCAAAATGCCGCAAAAAAGGGAATAAGGGCGACACGGAAATGTTGAATACTCATACTCTTCCTTTTT
CAATATTATTGAAGCATTTATCAGGGTTATTGTCTCATGAGCGGATACATATTTGAATGTATTTAGAAAA
ATAAACAAATAGGGGTTCCGCGCACATTTCCCCGAAAAGTGCCACCTGACGTCGACGGATCGGGAGATCT
CCCGATCCCCTATGGTGCACTCTCAGTACAATCTGCTCTGATGCCGCATAGTTAAGCCAGTATCTGCTCC
CTGCTTGTGTGTTGGAGGTCGCTGAGTAGTGCGCGAGCAAAATTTAAGCTACAACAAGGCAAGGCTTGAC
CGACAATTGCATGAAGAATCTGCTTAGGGTTAGGCGTTTTGCGCTGCTTCGCGATGTACGGGCCAGATAT
ACGCGTTGACATTGATTATTGACTAGTTATTAATAGTAATCAATTACGGGGTCATTAGTTCATAGCCCAT
ATATGGAGTTCCGCGTTACATAACTTACGGTAAATGGCCCGCCTGGCTGACCGCCCAACGACCCCCGCCC
ATTGACGTCAATAATGACGTATGTTCCCATAGTAACGCCAATAGGGACTTTCCATTGACGTCAATGGGTG
GAGTATTTACGGTAAACTGCCCACTTGGCAGTACATCAAGTGTATCATATGCCAAGTACGCCCCCTATTG
ACGTCAATGACGGTAAATGGCCCGCCTGGCATTATGCCCAGTACATGACCTTATGGGACTTTCCTACTTG
GCAGTACATCTACGTATTAGTCATCGCTATTACCATGGTGATGCGGTTTTGGCAGTACATCAATGGGCGT
GGATAGCGGTTTGACTCACGGGGATTTCCAAGTCTCCACCCCATTGACGTCAATGGGAGTTTGTTTTGGC
ACCAAAATCAACGGGACTTTCCAAAATGTCGTAACAACTCCGCCCCATTGACGCAAATGGGCGGTAGGCG
TGTACGGTGGGAGGTCTATATAAGCAGAGCTCTCTGGCTAACTAGAGAACCCACTGCTTACTGGCTTATC
GAAATTAATACGACTCACTATAGGGAGACCCAAGCTGGCTAGCGTTTAAACTTAAGCTTGGTACCGAGCT
CGGATCCACTAGTCCAGTGTGGTGGAATTCTGCAGATATCAACAAGTTTGTACAAAAAAGCTGAACGAGA
AACGTAAAATGATATAAATATCAATATATTAAATTAGATTTTGCATAAAAAACAGACTACATAATACTGT
AAAACACAACATATCCAGTCACTATGGCGGCCGCATTAGGCACCCCAGGCTTTACACTTTATGCTTCCGG
CTCGTATAATGTGTGGATTTTGAGTTAGGATCCGTCGAGATTTTCAGGAGCTAAGGAAGCTAAAATGGAG
AAAAAAATCACTGGATATACCACCGTTGATATATCCCAATGGCATCGTAAAGAACATTTTGAGGCATTTC
AGTCAGTTGCTCAATGTACCTATAACCAGACCGTTCAGCTGGATATTACGGCCTTTTTAAAGACCGTAAA
GAAAAATAAGCACAAGTTTTATCCGGCCTTTATTCACATTCTTGCCCGCCTGATGAATGCTCATCCGGAA
TTCCGTATGGCAATGAAAGACGGTGAGCTGGTGATATGGGATAGTGTTCACCCTTGTTACACCGTTTTCC
ATGAGCAAACTGAAACGTTTTCATCGCTCTGGAGTGAATACCACGACGATTTCCGGCAGTTTCTACACAT
ATATTCGCAAGATGTGGCGTGTTACGGTGAAAACCTGGCCTATTTCCCTAAAGGGTTTATTGAGAATATG
TTTTTCGTCTCAGCCAATCCCTGGGTGAGTTTCACCAGTTTTGATTTAAACGTGGCCAATATGGACAACT
TCTTCGCCCCCGTTTTCACCATGGGCAAATATTATACGCAAGGCGACAAGGTGCTGATGCCGCTGGCGAT
TCAGGTTCATCATGCCGTTTGTGATGGCTTCCATGTCGGCAGAATGCTTAATGAATTACAACAGTACTGC
GATGAGTGGCAGGGCGGGGCGTAAAGATCTGGATCCGGCTTACTAAAAGCCAGATAACAGTATGCGTATT
TGCGCGCTGATTTTTGCGGTATAAGAATATATACTGATATGTATACCCGAAGTATGTCAAAAAGAGGTAT
GCTATGAAGCAGCGTATTACAGTGACAGTTGACAGCGACAGCTATCAGTTGCTCAAGGCATATATGATGT
CAATATCTCCGGTCTGGTAAGCACAACCATGCAGAATGAAGCCCGTCGTCTGCGTGCCGAACGCTGGAAA
GCGGAAAATCAGGAAGGGATGGCTGAGGTCGCCCGGTTTATTGAAATGAACGGCTCTTTTGCTGACGAGA
ACAGGGGCTGGTGAAATGCAGTTTAAGGTTTACACCTATAAAAGAGAGAGCCGTTATCGTCTGTTTGTGG
ATGTACAGAGTGATATTATTGACACGCCCGGGCGAC
Features (pLannotate 1.2.2; 27 found; start..end, strand, type, name):
    256..380     -  protein_bind   attR2: mutant version of attR; recombination site for the Gateway® LR reaction LR Clonase™
    448..2096    +  CDS            luciferase (fragment): firefly luciferase; luc+; enhanced luc+ version of the luciferase gene
   2138..2362    +  polyA_signal   bGH poly(A) signal: bovine growth hormone polyadenylation signal
   2366..2387    +  promoter       SV40 promoter (fragment): SV40 enhancer and early promoter
   2408..2836    +  rep_origin     f1 ori (sequence partly withheld): f1 bacteriophage origin of replication; arrow indicates direction of (+) strand synthesis
   2850..3179    +  promoter       SV40 promoter: SV40 enhancer and early promoter
   3228..4253    +  CDS            HygR: aminoglycoside phosphotransferase from E. coli; aph(4)-Ia; confers resistance to hygromycin
   4263..4388    +  CDS            ble (fragment): BLE_KLEPN - Experimental evidence at protein level: Swiss-Prot protein existence level 1. Binding protein with a strong affinity to the bleomycin family of antibiotics. Binds to CL990; an antimitotic-antibiotic compound. From Klebsiella pneumoniae.
   4383..4504    +  polyA_signal   SV40 poly(A) signal: SV40 polyadenylation signal
   4577..4593    -  protein_bind   lac operator: The lac repressor binds to the lac operator to inhibit transcription in E. coli. This inhibition can be relieved by adding lactose or isopropyl-β-D-thiogalactopyranoside (IPTG). lac repressor encoded by lacI
   4601..4631    -  promoter       lac promoter: promoter for the E. coli lac operon
   4646..4667    -  protein_bind   CAP binding site: CAP binding activates transcription in the presence of cAMP. E. coli catabolite activator protein
   4680..4772    -  CDS            lacI (fragment): lac repressor; lacI; The lac repressor binds to the lac operator to inhibit transcription in E. coli. This inhibition can be relieved by adding lactose or isopropyl-β-D-thiogalactopyranoside (IPTG).
   4955..5543    -  rep_origin     ori: high-copy-number ColE1/pMB1/pBR322/pUC origin of replication
   5714..6574    -  CDS            AmpR: β-lactamase; bla; confers resistance to ampicillin, carbenicillin, and related antibiotics
   6575..6679    -  promoter       AmpR promoter: bla
   6738..6790    -  misc_feature   bom (fragment): basis of mobility region from pBR322
   6945..7324    +  enhancer       CMV enhancer: human cytomegalovirus immediate early enhancer
   7325..7528    +  promoter       CMV promoter: human cytomegalovirus (CMV) immediate early promoter
   7524..7557    +  LTR            5' LTR (truncated) (fragment): truncated 5' long terminal repeat (LTR) from HIV-1
   7573..7591    +  promoter       T7 promoter: promoter for bacteriophage T7 RNA polymerase
   7679..7803    +  protein_bind   attR1: mutant version of attR; recombination site for the Gateway® LR reaction LR Clonase™
   7828..7858    +  promoter       lac UV5 promoter: E. coli lac promoter with an "up" mutation
   7882..7911    +  promoter       cat promoter (fragment): promoter of the E. coli cat gene encoding chloramphenicol acetyltransferase
   7912..8571    +  CDS            CmR: chloramphenicol acetyltransferase; cat; confers resistance to chloramphenicol
   8750..8908    +  CDS            ccdA (fragment): CCDA_ECO57 - Also known as H, letA. Experimental evidence at protein level: Swiss-Prot protein existence level 1. Antitoxin component of a type II toxin-antitoxin (TA) system which inhibits the post-segregational killing (PSK) of plasmid-free cells, also referred to as a plasmid addiction system. Binds to and blocks the activity of CcdB; will also remove bound CcdB protein from the CcdB-GyrA complex by forming a CcdA-CcdB complex, a process termed rejuvenation. Functions as a transcriptional corepressor for the ccdAB operon, repression also requires CcdB (By similarity). From Escherichia coli
   8913..212     +  CDS            ccdB (across the origin): CCDB_ECOLI - Also known as G, letB, letD. Experimental evidence at protein level: Swiss-Prot protein existence level 1. Toxic component of a type II toxin-antitoxin (TA) system, functioning in plasmid maintainence. Responsible for the post- segregational killing (PSK) of plasmid-free cells, also referred to as a plasmid addiction system. Half-life of over 2 hours. Cell killing by CcdB is accompanied by filamentation, defects in chromosome and plasmid segregation, defects in cell division, formation of anucleate cells, decreased DNA synthesis and plasmid loss. Interferes with the activity of DN
