[The description below was written by a language model from this plasmid's Addgene catalogue record, the feature table of its GenBank file and pLannotate feature annotations shown in this document.]
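Description:
pcDNA3.1-ccdB-Firefly is an empty Gateway destination vector of about 9 kb, built on the Invitrogen pcDNA3.1 mammalian expression backbone. It is designed to fuse firefly luciferase to the C terminus of any open reading frame recombined into it. No gene of interest is present. The cloning position instead holds the standard Gateway cassette: attR1 and attR2 sites flanking a chloramphenicol acetyltransferase gene and the ccdB toxin gene. In an LR reaction, an entry-clone ORF replaces this cassette. Loss of ccdB then provides counter-selection, because the unrecombined vector kills ordinary E. coli strains and must be propagated in a ccdB-tolerant host.

Expression in mammalian cells is driven by the CMV immediate-early enhancer and promoter. A T7 promoter sits just upstream of attR1. The luciferase coding sequence (the luc+ version, noted in the record as derived from pGL3-control) lies immediately downstream of attR2, and the sequence record's title indicates a GS linker at this junction. It is followed by the bovine growth hormone polyadenylation signal. An inserted ORF lacking a stop codon would therefore be translated through the attB2 scar into the reporter.

A separate SV40 early promoter/origin drives a hygromycin resistance gene with an SV40 poly(A) signal, allowing selection of stable mammalian lines. In bacteria, a high-copy ColE1/pUC-type origin supports replication, ampicillin resistance marks the backbone, and chloramphenicol resistance marks the intact cassette. An f1 origin is also present. The two feature tables describe the same plasmid with different numbering origins. The record does not specify an application beyond generating luciferase-tagged proteins for expression in mammalian cells.
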