Addgene plasmid #87066: pcDNA3.1-ccdB-Firefly
Purpose: (Empty Backbone) Mammalian Gateway-compatible expression vector backbone with a C-terminal Firefly luciferase
Depositing lab: Mikko Taipale. Depositing organization: University of Toronto.
Backbone
  Vector backbone: pcDNA3.1
  Backbone manufacturer: Invitrogen
  Vector type: Mammalian Expression
  Selectable markers: Hygromycin
  Tag / fusion protein: Firefly luciferase (C terminal on backbone)
Growth in bacteria
  Bacterial resistance: Chloramphenicol and Ampicillin, 25 & 100 μg/mL
  Growth temperature: 37°C
  Growth strain: ccdB Survival
  Copy number: High Copy
Gene/Insert
  Gene/Insert name: None
  Tag / fusion protein: Firefly luciferase (C terminal on backbone)
Terms and licenses: Academic/Nonprofit Terms; Industry Terms: Not Available to Industry
How to cite: pcDNA3.1-ccdB-Firefly was a gift from Mikko Taipale (Addgene plasmid # 87066 ; http://n2t.net/addgene:87066 ; RRID:Addgene_87066)
